Addgene plasmid #24341: pAC-QS
Depositing lab: Liqun Luo. Depositing organization: Stanford University. Publication: The Q system: a repressible binary system for transgene expression, lineage tracing, and mosaic analysis. Potter CJ, Tasic B, Russler EV, Liang L, Luo L. Cell. 2010 Apr 30. 141(3):536-48. 10.1016/j.cell.2010.02.025 PubMed 20434990.
Backbone
  Vector backbone: pPac5c-PL
  Backbone size w/o insert (bp): 6400
  Vector type: Insect Expression
Growth in bacteria
  Bacterial resistance: Ampicillin, 100 μg/mL
  Growth temperature: 37°C
  Growth strain: DH5alpha
  Copy number: High Copy
Gene/Insert
  Gene/Insert name: QS
  Species: Neurospora crassa
  Insert size (bp): 2750
  Cloning method: Restriction Enzyme; 5′ cloning site Acc65I (unknown if destroyed); 3′ cloning site NotI (unknown if destroyed)
  Sequencing primers: 5′ AC5
Terms and licenses: Academic/Nonprofit Terms; Industry Terms: Not Available to Industry
Depositor comments: Obtained by subcloning intronless QS from pCMV-QS using Acc65I and NotI into pPAC5C-PL.
How to cite: pAC-QS was a gift from Liqun Luo (Addgene plasmid # 24341 ; http://n2t.net/addgene:24341 ; RRID:Addgene_24341)
