[The description below was written by a language model from this plasmid's Addgene catalogue record and pLannotate feature annotations shown in this document.]
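Description:
pAC-QS is an insect cell expression plasmid built on the pPac5c-PL backbone, carrying the Neurospora crassa QS gene (qa-1s) under control of the Drosophila melanogaster actin 5C (Ac5) promoter. It is propagated in E. coli as a high-copy plasmid through a ColE1/pUC-type origin and selected with ampicillin via the β-lactamase gene and its native promoter. The full depositor sequence is about 9.2 kb, consistent with a roughly 6.4 kb backbone plus a 2.75 kb insert. Other annotated elements (fragments of lacI, lacZα, rop and bom, a lac promoter/operator with a CAP site, and a partial pUC multiple cloning site) are remnants of the cloning vector lineage and play no evident role in the payload.

The expression cassette consists of the approximately 2.5 kb Ac5 promoter, a strong constitutive promoter in Drosophila cells, followed closely by the QS open reading frame. According to the depositor, this is an intronless version of QS subcloned from pCMV-QS using Acc65I and NotI. A short actin-like coding match lies downstream of the insert and probably reflects actin 5C sequence retained in the backbone; no polyadenylation signal is explicitly annotated, and no epitope tag or reporter is recorded. QS is the repressor of the Neurospora quinate utilization gene cluster and is thought to act by binding the qa-1f (QF) transcriptional activator. In the Q system, a repressible binary expression system used for transgene expression, lineage tracing and mosaic analysis, QS serves to suppress QF-driven reporter expression. The plasmid is therefore suited to supplying QS constitutively in transfected Drosophila cultured cells to test or control that repression.
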