Features (pLannotate 1.2.2; 14 found; start..end, strand, type, name):
     96..200     +  promoter       AmpR promoter: bla
    201..1061    +  CDS            AmpR: β-lactamase; bla; confers resistance to ampicillin, carbenicillin, and related antibiotics
   1232..1820    +  rep_origin     ori: high-copy-number ColE1/pMB1/pBR322/pUC origin of replication
   2003..2095    +  CDS            lacI (fragment): lac repressor; lacI; The lac repressor binds to the lac operator to inhibit transcription in E. coli. This inhibition can be relieved by adding lactose or isopropyl-β-D-thiogalactopyranoside (IPTG).
   2108..2129    +  protein_bind   CAP binding site: CAP binding activates transcription in the presence of cAMP. E. coli catabolite activator protein
   2144..2174    +  promoter       lac promoter: promoter for the E. coli lac operon
   2182..2198    +  protein_bind   lac operator: The lac repressor binds to the lac operator to inhibit transcription in E. coli. This inhibition can be relieved by adding lactose or isopropyl-β-D-thiogalactopyranoside (IPTG). lac repressor encoded by lacI
   2277..4790    +  promoter       Ac5 promoter: Drosophila melanogaster actin 5C promoter
   4828..7581    +  CDS            qa-1s (sequence withheld): QUTR_NEUCR - Protein inferred from homology: Swiss-Prot protein existence level 3. Multi-domain repressor protein that negatively regulates transcription of the quinate utilization pathway genes. May mediate its repressor activity by binding directly to the qa-1f activator protein (By similarity). From Neurospora crassa (strain ATCC 24698 / 74-OR23-1A / CBS 708.71 / DSM 1257 / FGSC 987).
   7669..7764    +  CDS            ACT_DICVI: Experimental evidence at transcript level: Swiss-Prot protein existence level 2. Actins are highly conserved proteins that are involved in various types of cell motility and are ubiquitously expressed in all eukaryotic cells. From Dictyocaulus viviparus (Bovine lungworm).
   8808..8831    +  misc_feature   MCS (fragment): pUC18/19 multiple cloning site
   8834..8988    +  CDS            lacZα (fragment): LacZα fragment of β-galactosidase; lacZ fragment
   8994..9093    -  misc_feature   bom (fragment): basis of mobility region from pBR322
   9195..1       -  CDS            rop (fragment) (across the origin): Rop protein, which maintains plasmids at low copy number; rop
>Addgene plasmid #24341 | pAC-QS | depositor full sequence | sequence record 11373 | Author sequence
GACGAAAGGGCCTCGTGATACGCCTATTTTTATAGGTTAATGTCATGATAATAATGGTTTCTTAGACGTC
AGGTGGCACTTTTCGGGGAAATGTGCGCGGAACCCCTATTTGTTTATTTTTCTAAATACATTCAAATATG
TATCCGCTCATGAGACAATAACCCTGATAAATGCTTCAATAATATTGAAAAAGGAAGAGTATGAGTATTC
AACATTTCCGTGTCGCCCTTATTCCCTTTTTTGCGGCATTTTGCCTTCCTGTTTTTGCTCACCCAGAAAC
GCTGGTGAAAGTAAAAGATGCTGAAGATCAGTTGGGTGCACGAGTGGGTTACATCGAACTGGATCTCAAC
AGCGGTAAGATCCTTGAGAGTTTTCGCCCCGAAGAACGTTTTCCAATGATGAGCACTTTTAAAGTTCTGC
TATGTGGCGCGGTATTATCCCGTATTGACGCCGGGCAAGAGCAACTCGGTCGCCGCATACACTATTCTCA
GAATGACTTGGTTGAGTACTCACCAGTCACAGAAAAGCATCTTACGGATGGCATGACAGTAAGAGAATTA
TGCAGTGCTGCCATAACCATGAGTGATAACACTGCGGCCAACTTACTTCTGACAACGATCGGAGGACCGA
AGGAGCTAACCGCTTTTTTGCACAACATGGGGGATCATGTAACTCGCCTTGATCGTTGGGAACCGGAGCT
GAATGAAGCCATACCAAACGACGAGCGTGACACCACGATGCCTGTAGCAATGGCAACAACGTTGCGCAAA
CTATTAACTGGCGAACTACTTACTCTAGCTTCCCGGCAACAATTAATAGACTGGATGGAGGCGGATAAAG
TTGCAGGACCACTTCTGCGCTCGGCCCTTCCGGCTGGCTGGTTTATTGCTGATAAATCTGGAGCCGGTGA
GCGTGGGTCTCGCGGTATCATTGCAGCACTGGGGCCAGATGGTAAGCCCTCCCGTATCGTAGTTATCTAC
ACGACGGGGAGTCAGGCAACTATGGATGAACGAAATAGACAGATCGCTGAGATAGGTGCCTCACTGATTA
AGCATTGGTAACTGTCAGACCAAGTTTACTCATATATACTTTAGATTGATTTAAAACTTCATTTTTAATT
TAAAAGGATCTAGGTGAAGATCCTTTTTGATAATCTCATGACCAAAATCCCTTAACGTGAGTTTTCGTTC
CACTGAGCGTCAGACCCCGTAGAAAAGATCAAAGGATCTTCTTGAGATCCTTTTTTTCTGCGCGTAATCT
GCTGCTTGCAAACAAAAAAACCACCGCTACCAGCGGTGGTTTGTTTGCCGGATCAAGAGCTACCAACTCT
TTTTCCGAAGGTAACTGGCTTCAGCAGAGCGCAGATACCAAATACTGTCCTTCTAGTGTAGCCGTAGTTA
GGCCACCACTTCAAGAACTCTGTAGCACCGCCTACATACCTCGCTCTGCTAATCCTGTTACCAGTGGCTG
CTGCCAGTGGCGATAAGTCGTGTCTTACCGGGTTGGACTCAAGACGATAGTTACCGGATAAGGCGCAGCG
GTCGGGCTGAACGGGGGGTTCGTGCACACAGCCCAGCTTGGAGCGAACGACCTACACCGAACTGAGATAC
CTACAGCGTGAGCTATGAGAAAGCGCCACGCTTCCCGAAGGGAGAAAGGCGGACAGGTATCCGGTAAGCG
GCAGGGTCGGAACAGGAGAGCGCACGAGGGAGCTTCCAGGGGGAAACGCCTGGTATCTTTATAGTCCTGT
CGGGTTTCGCCACCTCTGACTTGAGCGTCGATTTTTGTGATGCTCGTCAGGGGGGCGGAGCCTATGGAAA
AACGCCAGCAACGCGGCCTTTTTACGGTTCCTGGCCTTTTGCTGGCCTTTTGCTCACATGTTCTTTCCTG
CGTTATCCCCTGATTCTGTGGATAACCGTATTACCGCCTTTGAGTGAGCTGATACCGCTCGCCGCAGCCG
AACGACCGAGCGCAGCGAGTCAGTGAGCGAGGAAGCGGAAGAGCGCCCAATACGCAAACCGCCTCTCCCC
GCGCGTTGGCCGATTCATTAATGCAGCTGGCACGACAGGTTTCCCGACTGGAAAGCGGGCAGTGAGCGCA
ACGCAATTAATGTGAGTTAGCTCACTCATTAGGCACCCCAGGCTTTACACTTTATGCTTCCGGCTCGTAT
GTTGTGTGGAATTGTGAGCGGATAACAATTTCACACAGGAAACAGCTATGACCATGATTACGAATTCTAT
ATTCTAAAAACACAAATGATACTTCTAAAAAAAAATCATGAATGGCATCAACTCTGAATCAAATCTTTGC
AGATGCACCTACTTCTCATTTCCACTGTCACATCATTTTTCCAGATCTCGCTGCCTGTTATGTGGCCCAC
AAACCAAGACACGTTTTATGGCCATTAAAGCTGGCTGATCGTCGCCAAACACCAAATACATAATGAATAT
GTACACATTCGAGAAAGAAGCGATCAAAGAAGCGTCTTCGGGCGGAGTAGGAGAATGCGGAGGAGAAGGA
GAACGAGCTGATCTAGTATCTCTCCACAATCCAATGCCAACTGACCAACTGGCCATATTCGGAGCAATTT
GAAGCCAATTTCCATCGCCTGGCGATCGCTCCATTCTTGGCTATATGTTTTTCACCGTTACCCGGGGCCA
TTTTCAAAGACTCGTCGGCAAGATAAGATTGTGTCACTCGCTGTCTCTCTTCATTTGTCGAAGAATGCTG
AGGAATTTCGCGATGACGTCGGCGAGTATTTTGAAGAATGAGAATAATTTGTATTTATACGAAAATCAGT
TAGTGGAATTTTCTACAAAAACATGTTATCTATAGATAATTTTGTTGCAAAATATGTTGACTATGACAAA
GATTGTATGTATATACCTTTAATGTATTCTCATTTTCTTATGTATTTATAATGGCAATGATGATACTGAT
GATATTTTAAGATGATGCCAGACCAAAAGGCTTGAATTTCTGCGTCTTTTGCCGAACGCAGTGCATGTGC
AATTGTTGTTTTTTGGAATATTCAATTTTCGGACTGTCCGCTTTGATTTCAGTTTCTTGGCTTATTCAAA
AAGCAAAGTAAAGCCAAAAAAGCGAGATGGCAATACCAAATGCGGCAAAACGGTAGTGGAAGGAAAGGGG
TGCGGGGCAGCGGAAGGAAGGGTGGGGCGGGGCGTGGCGGGGTCTGTGGCTGGGCGCGACGTCACCGACG
TTGGAGCCACTCCTTTGACCATGTGTGCGTGTGTGTATTATTCGTGTCTCGCCACTCGCCGGTTGTTTTT
TTCTTTTTATGCTGCGCTCTCTCTAGCGCCATCTCGCTTACGCATGCTCAACGCACCGCATGTTGCCGTT
TCCTTTTATGCGTCATTTTGGCTCGAAATAGGCAATTATTTAAACAAAGATTAGTCAACGAAAACGCTAA
AATAAATAAGTCTACAATATGGTTACTTATTGCCATGTGTGTGCAGCCAACGATAGCAACAAAAGCAACA
ACACAGGTGGCTTTCCCTCTTTCACTTTTTGTTTGCAAGCCGCGTGCGAGCAAGACGGCACGACCGGCAA
ACGCAATTACGCTGACAAAGAGCAGACGAAGTTTTGGCGAAAAACATCAAGGCGCCTGATACGAATGCAT
TTGCAATAACAATTGCGATATTTAATATTGTTTATGAAGCTGTTTGACTTCAAAACACACAAAAAAAAAA
ATAAAACAAATTATTTGAAAGAGAATTAGGAATCGGACGCTTATCGTTAGGGTAACAACAAGAAATGCTT
ACTGAGTCACAGCCTCTGGAAAACTGCCGCAAGCCAGAGAGAGAGAGAAAAAGAGGGAGAGCAGCTTAGA
CCGCATGTGCTTGTGTGTGAGGCGTCTCTCTCTTCGTCTCTGTTGCGCAAACGCATAGACTGCACTGAAA
AAATCGATTACCTATTTTTTATGAATGAATATTTGCACTATTACTATTCAAAACTATTAAGATAGCAATC
ACATTCAATAGCCAAATACTATACCACCTGAGCGATGCAACGAAATGATCAATTTGAGCAAAAATGCTGC
ATATTTAGGACGGCATCATTATAGAAATGCTTCTTGCTGTGTACTTTTCTCTCGTCTGGCAGCTGTTTCG
CCGTTATTGTTAAAACCGGCTTAAGTTAGGTGTGTTTTCTACGACTAGCTAGTGAATGCCCTACTAGAAG
ATGTGTGTTGCACAAAATGTCCCTGGAATAACCAATTTGAAGTGCAGATAGCAGTAAACGTAAGCTAATA
TGAATATTATTTAACTGTAATGTTTTAATATCGCTGGACATTACTAATAAACCCACTATAAACACATGTA
CATATGTATGTTTTGGCATACAATGAGTAGTTGGGGAAAAAATGTGTAAAAGCACCGTGACCATCACAGC
ATAAAGATAACCAGCTGAAGTATCGAATATGAGTAACCCCCAAATTGAATCACATGCCGCAACTGATAGG
ACCCATGGAAGTACACTCTTCATGGCGATATACAAGACACACACAAGCACGAACACCCAGTTGCGGAGGA
AATTCTCCGTAAATGAAAACCCAATCGGCGAACAATTCATACCCATATATGGTAAAAGTTTTGAACGCGA
CTTGAGAGCGGAGAGCATTGCGGCTGATAAGGTTTTAGCGCTAAGCGGGCTTTATAAAACGGGCTGCGGG
ACCAGTTTTCATATCACTACCGTTTGAGTTCTTGTGCTGTGTGGATACTCCTCCCGACACAAAGCCGCTC
CATCAGCCAGCAGTCGTCTAATCCAGAGACCCCGGATCCGATATCACTAGTTCTAGAGGTACCCAAC
[2754 nt withheld, positions 4828-7581]
TGAGCGGCCGCGTTAACCGATCCGTCGACCATGAAGATCAAGATCATTGCCCCGCCAGAGCGCAAGTACT
CTGTCTGGATCGGTGGCTCCATCCTGGCTTCGCTGTCCACCTTCCAGCAGATGTGGATCTCCAAGCAGGA
GTACGACGAGTCCGGCCCCTCCATTGTGCACCGCAAGTGCTTCTAAGAAGGATCGCTTGTCTGGGCAAGA
GGATCAGGATCGGGATGGTCTTGATTCTGCTGGAGGAGGAGGAGGAGAAGTCGAGGAAGCAGCAGCGAAA
GTGCAAGTGCGAGTGGTGGAAGTTTGGAGTGCAGCACAACAAAATCAACAACAACACCAACTACAAGATG
AAAAGAGCGGAACCACCTGCACACCATCATCACTATCATCATCGTTTTGGGCGCATGTTGTGTGGTTCCA
GCGTATTAATATAATTAATTTATTCCACATGAGATATGATATGATATACTATGTATTTTTTGTTTTTTTT
TTATTTGTAAACCTTTAATATAACAAGAACTACAAAAAATGAAAATGAGCGAAAATGCATATTCTGCCAT
TCCACACACACACCAACAACACCCAACACACGCACACCCACAAGCTTACACACACACATTCGCGGCATGA
CAAGGACATCAAGATAAAGAAGAACTTAAAGAAGATATTTCCCAAAGCGCAAAAAGAACACACACACATT
GCAAAACACAAACAACACACTAGCGTTTTGTACAATTCGTCAGCAACCTTATGTATTATTTTTTAATTAT
GATGTAATTATAAACAAAGTGAAACAAAAATATGAAAACAAAAAGGAAAATCAAATCTGTCTTCTCTTTC
TCCCGCTCTCCTCGCTCTCTGCTGCTAACCTCGCCCTCTCCTCTCTCATCTTTTTGTCTGTCTCTCTTCC
ACATTTTTGCCGGCCGGCAAAATAATAACCCACACACACTCACACTTGGCTGCAGTTTCGCGTGCGATAT
TCACACACATTCAAGCATACAAGCATACATACATATGTATTTTTTTTTTATTTGTACACTTTTCTAATTG
CATGCGTATCGATTGATAAGTTTACGCCTGAAAATGTTAATTAAAATGTGAAAATGCAACTGAAAAACTG
ATGAAATGAAACAACAACAAGCGAACAATTTGCTACATGTGTATTGTCTAACAACCGTTACTGCAACGGT
TGCTTCGGAAAAGGGTGAAGAGGAAGAGGGCACGAGGTCGACCTGCAGGCATGCAAGCTTGGCACTGGCC
GTCGTTTTACAACGTCGTGACTGGGAAAACCCTGGCGTTACCCAACTTAATCGCCTTGCAGCACATCCCC
CTTTCGCCAGCTGGCGTAATAGCGAAGAGGCCCGCACCGATCGCCCTTCCCAACAGTTGCGCAGCCTGAA
TGGCGAATGGCGCCTGATGCGGTATTTTCTCCTTACGCATCTGTGCGGTATTTCACACCGCATATGGTGC
ACTCTCAGTACAATCTGCTCTGATGCCGCATAGTTAAGCCAGCCCCGACACCCGCCAACACCCGCTGACG
CGCCCTGACGGGCTTGTCTGCTCCCGGCATCCGCTTACAGACAAGCTGTGACCGTCTCCGGGAGCTGCAT
GTGTCAGAGGTTTTCACCGTCATCACCGAAACGCGCGA
