>Addgene plasmid #24341 | pAC-QS | addgene partial sequence | sequence record 30085 | 24341 with AC5
GATCATCACTAGTTCTAGAGGTACCCAAC
[597 nt withheld, positions 30-626]
